Addgene plasmid #41335: TAL3161
Depositing lab: Keith Joung. Depositing organization: Massachusetts General Hospital. Publication: Targeted gene disruption in somatic zebrafish cells using engineered TALENs. Sander JD, Cade L, Khayter C, Reyon D, Peterson RT, Joung JK, Yeh JR. Nat Biotechnol. 2011 Aug 5;29(8):697-8. doi: 10.1038/nbt.1934. PubMed 21822241.
Backbone
  Vector backbone: JDS71
  Backbone manufacturer: Addgene plasmid #32287
  Backbone size w/o insert (bp): 6447
  Vector type: Mammalian Expression ; T7
Growth in bacteria
  Bacterial resistance: Ampicillin, 100 μg/mL
  Growth temperature: 37°C
  Growth strain: XL1 Blue
  Copy number: High Copy
Gene/Insert
  Gene/Insert name: ZebrafishCommunity-scoc-a-Right (alt name: scoc-a)
  Species: D. rerio (zebrafish)
  Insert size (bp): 1640
  Entrez Gene: scoc (a.k.a. scoca, MGC153769, id:ibd5102, im:7136056, zgc:153769)
  Promoter: CMV
  Tag / fusion protein: 3X Flag (N terminal on backbone); WT FOKI (C terminal on backbone)
  Cloning method: Restriction Enzyme; 5′ cloning site N/A (destroyed during cloning); 3′ cloning site N/A (destroyed during cloning)
  Sequencing primers: 5′ CMV-F; 3′ BGH-rev
Terms and licenses: Academic/Nonprofit Terms; Industry Terms: Not Available to Industry
Depositor comments: Target binding site: TAGGAGATATGGAGAATC It is strongly recommended that users perform a diagnostic digest to verify this plasmid prior to use. For example, a double digest of the plasmid with BamHI and KpnI should result in two bands at 2.3kb and 5.8kb.
How to cite: TAL3161 was a gift from Keith Joung (Addgene plasmid # 41335 ; http://n2t.net/addgene:41335 ; RRID:Addgene_41335)
