[The description below was written by a language model from this plasmid's Addgene catalogue record.]
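Description:
TAL3161 is a TALEN expression plasmid built on the JDS71 backbone, a high-copy, ampicillin-selected vector for propagation in E. coli that is catalogued as both a mammalian expression and a T7 vector. Its insert, about 1.6 kb, is named ZebrafishCommunity-scoc-a-Right and is an engineered TAL effector DNA-binding array designed to recognise one half-site in the zebrafish scoc (scoca) gene. It is therefore not a copy of the zebrafish gene itself, but a custom DNA-binding domain directed against it. The array was inserted by restriction cloning at sites that were destroyed in the process, placing it in frame with elements supplied by the backbone: an N-terminal 3X Flag epitope tag and a C-terminal wild-type FokI nuclease domain.

Expression of the fusion protein is driven by the CMV promoter in transfected cells. The T7 designation indicates that the same coding region can be transcribed in vitro, the usual route for producing mRNA for injection into zebrafish embryos, although the record gives no feature map showing where the T7 promoter sits. The use of a BGH reverse sequencing primer suggests a bovine growth hormone polyadenylation region downstream of the coding sequence. Because FokI cleaves only as a dimer, this "Right" monomer is meant to be paired with a matching "Left" TALEN that binds the opposite strand across a spacer. The resulting double-strand break is repaired imprecisely, producing indel mutations that disrupt scoc. The Flag tag allows detection of the nuclease protein. The depositor advises checking the plasmid by diagnostic restriction digest before use.
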