>Addgene plasmid #41335 | TAL3161 | depositor partial sequence | sequence record 54974 | TAL3161 sequence 2430 bps
TCTAGAGCTAGCACCATGGACTACAAAGACCATGACGGTGATTATAAAGATCATGACATCGATTACAAGG
ATGACGATGACAAGATGGCCCCCAAGAAGAAGAGGAAGGTGGGCATTCACCGCGGGGTACCTATGGTGGA
CTTGAGGACACTCGGTTATTCGCAACAGCAACAGGAGAAAATCAAGCCTAAGGTCAGGAGCACCGTCGCG
CAACACCACGAGGCGCTTGTGGGGCATGGCTTCACTCATGCGCATATTGTCGCGCTTTCACAGCACCCTG
CGGCGCTTGGGACGGTGGCTGTCAAATACCAAGATATGATTGCGGCCCTGCCCGAAGCCACGCACGAGGC
AATTGTAGGGGTCGGTAAACAGTGGTCGGGAGCGCGAGCACTTGAGGCGCTGCTGACTGTGGCGGGTGAG
CTTAGGGGGCCTCCGCTCCAGCTCGACACCGGGCAGCTGCTGAAGATCGCGAAGAGAGGGGGAGTAACAG
CGGTAGAGGCAGTGCACGCCTGGCGCAATGCGCTCACCGGGGCCCCCTTGAACCTGACCCCAGACCAGGT
AGTCGCAATCGCGTCGAACATTGGGGGAAAGCAAGCCCTGGAAACCGTGCAAAGGTTGTTGCCGGTCCTT
TGTCAAGACCACGGCCTTACACCGGAGCAAGTCGTGGCCATTGCAAATAATAACGGTGGCAAACAGGCTC
TTGAGACGGTTCAGAGACTTCTCCCAGTTCTCTGTCAAGCCCACGGGCTGACTCCCGATCAAGTTGTAGC
GATTGCGAATAACAATGGAGGGAAACAAGCATTGGAGACTGTCCAACGGCTCCTTCCCGTGTTGTGTCAA
GCCCACGGTTTGACGCCTGCACAAGTGGTCGCCATCGCCTCCAATATTGGCGGTAAGCAGGCGCTGGAAA
CAGTACAGCGCCTGCTGCCTGTACTGTGCCAGGATCATGGACTGACCCCAGACCAGGTAGTCGCAATCGC
GAACAATAATGGGGGAAAGCAAGCCCTGGAAACCGTGCAAAGGTTGTTGCCGGTCCTTTGTCAAGACCAC
GGCCTTACACCGGAGCAAGTCGTGGCCATTGCAAGCAACATCGGTGGCAAACAGGCTCTTGAGACGGTTC
AGAGACTTCTCCCAGTTCTCTGTCAAGCCCACGGGCTGACTCCCGATCAAGTTGTAGCGATTGCGTCCAA
CGGTGGAGGGAAACAAGCATTGGAGACTGTCCAACGGCTCCTTCCCGTGTTGTGTCAAGCCCACGGTTTG
ACGCCTGCACAAGTGGTCGCCATCGCCTCCAATATTGGCGGTAAGCAGGCGCTGGAAACAGTACAGCGCC
TGCTGCCTGTACTGTGCCAGGATCATGGACTGACCCCAGACCAGGTAGTCGCAATCGCGTCAAACGGAGG
GGGAAAGCAAGCCCTGGAAACCGTGCAAAGGTTGTTGCCGGTCCTTTGTCAAGACCACGGCCTTACACCG
GAGCAAGTCGTGGCCATTGCAAATAATAACGGTGGCAAACAGGCTCTTGAGACGGTTCAGAGACTTCTCC
CAGTTCTCTGTCAAGCCCACGGGCTGACTCCCGATCAAGTTGTAGCGATTGCGAATAACAATGGAGGGAA
ACAAGCATTGGAGACTGTCCAACGGCTCCTTCCCGTGTTGTGTCAAGCCCACGGTTTGACGCCTGCACAA
GTGGTCGCCATCGCCTCCAATATTGGCGGTAAGCAGGCGCTGGAAACAGTACAGCGCCTGCTGCCTGTAC
TGTGCCAGGATCATGGACTGACCCCAGACCAGGTAGTCGCAATCGCGAACAATAATGGGGGAAAGCAAGC
CCTGGAAACCGTGCAAAGGTTGTTGCCGGTCCTTTGTCAAGACCACGGCCTTACACCGGAGCAAGTCGTG
GCCATTGCAAGCAACATCGGTGGCAAACAGGCTCTTGAGACGGTTCAGAGACTTCTCCCAGTTCTCTGTC
AAGCCCACGGGCTGACTCCCGATCAAGTTGTAGCGATTGCGTCGAACATTGGAGGGAAACAAGCATTGGA
GACTGTCCAACGGCTCCTTCCCGTGTTGTGTCAAGCCCACGGTTTGACGCCTGCACAAGTGGTCGCCATC
GCCTCGAATGGCGGCGGTAAGCAGGCGCTGGAAACAGTACAGCGCCTGCTGCCTGTACTGTGCCAGGATC
ATGGACTGACACCCGAACAGGTGGTCGCCATTGCTTCCCACGACGGAGGACGGCCAGCCTTGGAGTCCAT
CGTAGCCCAATTGTCCAGGCCCGATCCCGCGTTGGCTGCGTTAACGAATGACCATCTGGTGGCGTTGGCA
TGTCTTGGTGGACGACCCGCGCTCGATGCAGTCAAAAAGGGTCTGCCTCATGCTCCCGCATTGATCAAAA
GAACCAACCGGCGGATTCCCGAGAGAACTTCCCATCGAGTCGCGGGATCC
