>Addgene plasmid #41335 | TAL3161 | addgene partial sequence | sequence record 57135 | JDS-TALEN-F 5'-TAGGGGTCGGTAAACAGTGG-3'
TGTGGCGGGTGAGCTTAGGGGGCCTCCGCTCCAGCTCGACACCGGGCAGCTGCTGAAGATCGCGAAGAGA
GGGGGAGTAACAGCGGTAGAGGCAGTGCACGCCTGGCGCAATGCGCTCACCGGGGCCCCCTTGAACCTGA
CCCCAGACCAGGTAGTCGCAATCGCGTCGAACATTGGGGGAAAGCAAGCCCTGGAAACCGTGCAAAGGTT
GTTGCCGGTCCTTTGTCAAGACCACGGCCTTACACCGGAGCAAGTCGTGGCCATTGCAAATAATAACGGT
GGCAAACAGGCTCTTGAGACGGTTCAGAGACTTCTCCCAGTTCTCTGTCAAGCCCACGGGCTGACTCCCG
ATCAAGTTGTAGCGATTGCGAATAACAATGGAGGGAAACAAGCATTGGAGACTGTCCAACGGCTCCTTCC
CGTGTTGTGTCAAGCCCACGGTTTGACGCCTGCACAAGTGGTCGCCATCGCCTCCAATATTGGCGGTAAG
CAGGCGCTGGAAACAGTACAGCGCCTGCTGCCTGTACTGTGCCAGGATCATGGACTGACCCCAGACCAGG
TAGTCGCAATCGCGAACAATAATGGGGGAAAGCAAGCCCTGGAAACCGTGCAAAGGTTGTTGCCGGTCCT
TTGTCAAGACCACGGCCTTACACCGGAGCAAGTCGTGGCCATTGCAAGCAACATCGGTGGCAAACAGGCT
CTTGAGACGGTTCAGAGACTTCTCCCAGTTCTCTGTCAAGCCCACGGGCTGACTCCCGATCAAGTTGTAG
CGATTGCGTCCAACGGTGGAGGGAAACAAGCATTGGAGACTGTCCAACGGCTCCTTCCCGTGTTGTGTCA
AGCCCACGGTTTGACGCCTGCACAAGTGGTCGCCATCGCCTCCAATATTGGCGGTAAGCAGGCGCTGGAA
ACAGTACAGCGCCTGCTGC
